>Addgene plasmid #238296 | Nanog-mNG | addgene full sequence | sequence record 474381 | Addgene NGS Result
TTGAGATCCTTTTTTTCTGCGCGTAATCTGCTGCTTGCAAACAAAAAAACCACCGCTACCAGCGGTGGTT
TGTTTGCCGGATCAAGAGCTACCAACTCTTTTTCCGAAGGTAACTGGCTTCAGCAGAGCGCAGATACCAA
ATACTGTTCTTCTAGTGTAGCCGTAGTTAGGCCACCACTTCAAGAACTCTGTAGCACCGCCTACATACCT
CGCTCTGCTAATCCTGTTACCAGTGGCTGCTGCCAGTGGCGATAAGTCGTGTCTTACCGGGTTGGACTCA
AGACGATAGTTACCGGATAAGGCGCAGCGGTCGGGCTGAACGGGGGGTTCGTGCACACAGCCCAGCTTGG
AGCGAACGACCTACACCGAACTGAGATACCTACAGCGTGAGCTATGAGAAAGCGCCACGCTTCCCGAAGG
GAGAAAGGCGGACAGGTATCCGGTAAGCGGCAGGGTCGGAACAGGAGAGCGCACGAGGGAGCTTCCAGGG
GGAAACGCCTGGTATCTTTATAGTCCTGTCGGGTTTCGCCACCTCTGACTTGAGCGTCGATTTTTGTGAT
GCTCGTCAGGGGGGCGGAGCCTATGGAAAAACGCCAGCAACGCGGCCTTTTTACGGTTCCTGGCCTTTTG
CTGGCCTTTTGCTCACATGTTCTTTCCTGCGTTATCCCCTGATTCTGTGGATAACCGTATTACCGCCTTT
GAGTGAGCTGATACCGCTCGCCGCAGCCGAACGACCGAGCGCAGCGAGTCAGTGAGCGAGGAAGCGGAAG
AGCGCCCAATACGCAAACCGCCTCTCCCCGCGCGTTGGCCGATTCATTAATGCAGCTGGCACGACAGGTT
TCCCGACTGGAAAGCGGGCAGTGAGCGCAACGCAATTAATGTGAGTTAGCTCACTCATTAGGCACCCCAG
GCTTTACACTTTATGCTCCCGGCTCGTATGTTGTGTGGAATTGTGAGCGGATAACAATTTCACACAGGAA
ACAGCTATGACCATGATTACGCCAAGCGCGCAATTAACCCTCACTAAAGGGAACAAAAGCTGGGTACCGG
GCCCAATGCATTGGCGCCGCGGCCGCGAATTAAAAAACCTCCCACACCTCCCCCTGAACCTGAAACATAA
AATGAATGCAATTGTTGTTGTTAACTTGTTTATTGCAGCTTATAATGGTTACAAATAAAGCAATAGCATC
ACAAATTTCACAAATAAAGCATTTTTTTCACTGCATTCTAGTTGTGGTTTGTCCAAACTCATCAATGTAT
CTTATCATGTCTGGATCTACGTAATACGACTCACTATAGTTCTAGATTAAGCGTAGTCTGGCACGTCGTA
GGGGTAAGCTCCAGCGTAGTCTGGCACGTCGTAGGGGTAACTCGAGAGGCCTTGTTACTTATCGTCATCG
TCTTTATAATCCTTGTACAGCTCGTCCATTCCCATCACGTCTGTGAAAGCCTTCTGCCACTCCTTGAAGT
TCAGCTCTGTCTTGCTGTGCTTCAGCTCTGTCTTTCTGAACACGTACATAGGCTGGTTCTTCAGGTAGTT
AGCAGCCATAGGCTTAGCGAATGTGTATGTTGTTCTAGCTGTGCTTCTGTATCTCTTTCCGTTTCCTGTT
GTGTAGCTCCACTTGAATGTGCTGATGATTGTCTTGTCGTTAGGGTATGTCTTCTTGCTTCTACACCAGT
CAGCAGCTGTCAGGCTGTTTGTCATCACAGGTCCGTCAGCAGGGAATCCTGTTCCCTTCACCTGAGCCTC
TCCCTTGATGTGGCTTCCCTCGTATGTGTATCTGTAGTTCACTGTCAGGCTAGCTCCGTCCTCGAACTGC
ATTGTTCTGTGCACCTGGTATCCGCTTCCGTCCACCATAGCAGCCTGGAAAGGGCTCATTCCGTCAGGGT
AAGGCAGGTACTGGTGGAATCCGTATCCGATGTGAGGCACCAGGATCCAAGGGCTGAACTGCAGGTCTCC
CTTTGTGCTCTTCAGGTTCAGCTCCTCGTATCCGTCGTTAGGGTTTCCTGTTCCCTGTCCCACCATGTCG
AAGTCCACTCCGTTGATGCTTCCGAAGATGTGCAGCTCGTGTGTAGCAGGCAGGCTAGCCATGTTGTCCT
CCTCTCCCTTGCTCACCATTCCTCCCCCGCTCAGCAAAGTTATTCCTTTAGTTGCCCACAGGCCAGCAGT
AGGCGAAGTTGCCAGCGGAGAAGGGCTGCTTTCTTTGTTCACTGCATTGCTGCCATCACGTGCTGGCATG
TAGCTGATGGGGTTGGGGAACTCATAGTGCGTCACAGCTGGGGGCAGAGGCCAGGTTCCTGGGGGTCTCG
AGGTGGCCTGTGTTGGGGAGCGTGGCTGTGGGTAACTGGGGTAGAAGGGTGTTTTTGGAGGACTCCTCTT
GAAAACAGGTTCTCTCACCTGAGGGTTAATGTAGTGGTCTTGGTTTGCTCCAGGGGGTTCACTCTGAAAC
TGAGATTGAGAAGCTGGTGTGTTGGGTACAGCATTGACAACATATCTCTCAGTCATCCAACTGCTGTCTC
TCTGATGCCTCTTGAGTTTCATCCTGCGGTTCTGAAACCATGTTTTTACCTGCTTGTATGTTAATCCTGT
TGCTCCAGCAAGCGTTTTCATCTCTGCAGGCGTGAGGTATCTCTGGACATTAAACCGATTGACCAAAGCA
TTCATCTGTTCTTCAGAAAAAGCAGCCCGGGTCTTGCGGGGCAGGGTCGGAGGCCGGACAGGAGATGCAG
TCAATGCAGGCAGAGGAGGCTGGGTATCGACCCCCAGATTCAGATTGACTGGCTCCTCTCCTGCTGTGGA
GGTTAAGTTCCGTTCTCCACTGTCAGGACTACCACTGTCTGTTTCATAGTCTCGATCTCTCCAGGATGGC
AGATTGAGGTTGGTCAGAGGAACCCCTTCTCGACTGCTCGCTGAGCTCCAGGAATCTGGCGTGTGGGCCT
CGGAATCACTGGGTGTATCACTGCTGGTCTGCTCTGCATCTTTGGCCTTTTGGTCGGGCTCTGTCTTGTT
GTAGGACAGAAAGAGCCGTCCGTTCTGCGAGTGTCCCGGGTACTGGCTGTAGGTGCTGCTGGCGCCGCCG
TTCTCCGGGCTCCAGGGTGGCGACTGTGCAGTTTGAGCGGTAAAGTAGCCTGCTGTGACCCCGCCGGAGT
GTGTATACGCGGCATCGGGCCAGCTCAGATTCGGGACGCCGTGCTCTGACACTTGCGGGTACATGAGCCC
GTATGCATATGCATGATAAGATGGGTTAAAATTGTAACTCACTGGCATCTTCCAGTCCGCCATATCGATG
GGATCCTGCAAAAAGAACAAGTAGCTTGTATTCTATAGTGTCACCTAAATCAAGCTTGCTCCGACGTCCC
CAGGCAGAATGGCGGTTCCCTAAACGAGCATTGCTTATATAGACCTCCCATTAGGCACGCCTACCGCCCA
TTTACGTCAATGGAACGCCCATTTGCGTCATTGCCCCTCCCCATTGACGTCAATGGGGATGTACTTGGCA
GCCATCGCGGGCCATTTACCGCCATTGACGTCAATGGGAGTACTGCCAATGTACCCTGGCGTACTTCCAA
TAGTAATGTACTTGCCAAGTTACTATTAATAGATATTGATGTACTGCCAAGTGGGCCATTTACCGTCATT
GACGTCAATAGGGGGCGTGAGAACGGATATGAATGGGCAATGAGCCATCCCATTGACGTCAATGGTGGGT
GGTCCTATTGACGTCAATGGGCATTGAGCCAGGCGGGCCATTTACCGTAATTGACGTCAATGGGGGAGGC
GCCATATACGTCAATAGGACCGCCCATATGACGTCAATAGGAAAGACCATATATAGAGACCATTGACGTC
AATGGGGGAGTGGCTATGGGCGGTATTAGGAAGCCCCATATATGGTATATGGGACCGCCCATTGGGAGGG
GCTATCTACGTCAATAGGAAAACCCATATATGGAATACTATATGGCATAGGGCCAATACATAGTATTGAA
CCTGGCCAATAGCCATATTGGCATAGGGCCATATTGGATATTGCCTATATATTGATCCTGGCATATAGCC
AATATGGCCGCCATTATTGGCACCATGCCAATTCAATATGGCGGACTTGGCACAGGGCCAAGACCCCTCC
TCAAACTTGGCACCGTGCCAAGTAGACCCCTCCCCAGTTGGCACAGTGCCAGGTCCGCCATATTGAATTG
GCATGGTGCCAAGTCCGCCATATTGAATTGGCTGGGGTCCAGATCCACCATATTGAATTGGCACGAGTCC
ATATACGCCATATTGAATTGGCACAGGTCCAGATCCACCATATTGAATTGGCATGAGTCCATATACGCCA
TATTGAATTGGCGGTCGACTGGCGTAATAGCGAAGAGGCCCGCACCGATCGCCCTTCCCAACAGTTGCGC
AGCCTGAATGGCGAATGGG
[124 nt withheld, positions 4430-4553]
C
[91 nt withheld, positions 4555-4645]
A
[49 nt withheld, positions 4647-4695]
CCTTTGACGTTGGAGTCCACGTTCTTT
[37 nt withheld, positions 4723-4759]
ACCCTATCTCGGTCTATTCTTTTGATTTATAAGGGATTTTGCCGATTTCGGCCTATTGGTTAAAAAATGA
GCTGATTTAACAAAAATTTAACGCGAATTTTAACAAAATATTAACGCTTACAATTTAGGTGGCACTTTTC
GGGGAAATGTGCGCGGAACCCCTATTTGTTTATTTTTCTAAATACATTCAAATATGTATCCGCTCATGAG
ACAATAACCCTGATAAATGCTTCAATAATATTGAAAAAGGAAGAGTATGAGTATTCAACATTTCCGTGTC
GCCCTTATTCCCTTTTTTGCGGCATTTTGCCTTCCTGTTTTTGCTCACCCAGAAACGCTGGTGAAAGTAA
AAGATGCTGAAGATCAGTTGGGTGCACGAGTGGGTTACATCGAACTGGATCTCAACAGCGGTAAGATCCT
TGAGAGTTTTCGCCCCGAAGAACGTTTTCCAATGATGAGCACTTTTAAAGTTCTGCTATGTGGCGCGGTA
TTATCCCGTATTGACGCCGGGCAAGAGCAACTCGGTCGCCGCATACACTATTCTCAGAATGACTTGGTTG
AGTACTCACCAGTCACAGAAAAGCATCTTACGGATGGCATGACAGTAAGAGAATTATGCAGTGCTGCCAT
AACCATGAGTGATAACACTGCGGCCAACTTACTTCTGACAACGATCGGAGGACCGAAGGAGCTAACCGCT
TTTTTGCACAACATGGGGGATCATGTAACTCGCCTTGATCGTTGGGAACCGGAGCTGAATGAAGCCATAC
CAAACGACGAGCGTGACACCACGATGCCTGTAGCAATGGCAACAACGTTGCGCAAACTATTAACTGGCGA
ACTACTTACTCTAGCTTCCCGGCAACAATTAATAGACTGGATGGAGGCGGATAAAGTTGCAGGACCACTT
CTGCGCTCGGCCCTTCCGGCTGGCTGGTTTATTGCTGATAAATCTGGAGCCGGTGAGCGTGGGTCTCGCG
GTATCATTGCAGCACTGGGGCCAGATGGTAAGCCCTCCCGTATCGTAGTTATCTACACGACGGGGAGTCA
GGCAACTATGGATGAACGAAATAGACAGATCGCTGAGATAGGTGCCTCACTGATTAAGCATTGGTAACTG
TCAGACCAAGTTTACTCATATATACTTTAGATTGATTTAAAACTTCATTTTTAATTTAAAAGGATCTAGG
TGAAGATCCTTTTTGATAATCTCATGACCAAAATCCCTTAACGTGAGTTTTCGTTCCACTGAGCGTCAGA
CCCCGTAGAAAAGATCAAAGGATCTTC
Features (pLannotate 1.2.2; 16 found; start..end, strand, type, name):
      1..589     +  rep_origin     ori: high-copy-number ColE1/pMB1/pBR322/pUC origin of replication
    772..864     +  CDS            lacI (fragment): lac repressor; lacI; The lac repressor binds to the lac operator to inhibit transcription in E. coli. This inhibition can be relieved by adding lactose or isopropyl-β-D-thiogalactopyranoside (IPTG).
    877..898     +  protein_bind   CAP binding site: CAP binding activates transcription in the presence of cAMP. E. coli catabolite activator protein
    913..943     +  promoter       lac promoter: promoter for the E. coli lac operon
    951..967     +  protein_bind   lac operator: The lac repressor binds to the lac operator to inhibit transcription in E. coli. This inhibition can be relieved by adding lactose or isopropyl-β-D-thiogalactopyranoside (IPTG). lac repressor encoded by lacI
   1012..1030    +  promoter       T3 promoter: promoter for bacteriophage T3 RNA polymerase
   1143..1277    +  polyA_signal   SV40 poly(A) signal: SV40 polyadenylation signal
   1282..1299    +  promoter       T7 promoter (fragment): promoter for bacteriophage T7 RNA polymerase
   1412..2119    -  CDS            mNeonGreen: mNeonGreen is a basic (constitutively fluorescent) green/yellow fluorescent protein published in 2013, derived from Branchiostoma lanceolatum. It is reported to be a very rapidly-maturing monomer with moderate acid sensitivity.
   2528..2698    -  CDS            LBX2 (fragment): LBX2_HUMAN - Experimental evidence at protein level: Swiss-Prot protein existence level 1. Transcription factor. From Homo sapiens (Human).
   3322..3340    -  promoter       SP6 promoter: promoter for bacteriophage SP6 RNA polymerase
   3375..4352    -  promoter       CMV IE94 promoter: enhancer/promoter region of simian cytomegalovirus major immediate early transcription unit IE94
   4359..4425    +  CDS            lacZα (fragment): LacZα fragment of β-galactosidase; lacZ fragment
   4430..4858    +  rep_origin     f1 ori (sequence partly withheld): f1 bacteriophage origin of replication; arrow indicates direction of (+) strand synthesis
   4911..5015    +  promoter       AmpR promoter: bla
   5016..5876    +  CDS            AmpR: β-lactamase; bla; confers resistance to ampicillin, carbenicillin, and related antibiotics
