[The description below was written by a language model from this plasmid's Addgene catalogue record and pLannotate feature annotations shown in this document.]
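Description:
Nanog-mNG is a pCS2+-based plasmid carrying zebrafish (D. rerio) Nanog fused to the green/yellow monomeric fluorescent protein mNeonGreen, built by Gibson cloning and intended as a template for making RNA for injection into zebrafish. It is maintained in E. coli through a high-copy ColE1/pUC-type origin and selected with ampicillin via the β-lactamase gene and its own promoter. An f1 phage origin and remnants of the lac region (lacI and lacZα fragments, CAP site, lac promoter and operator) are also present as backbone carry-over.

The expression cassette lies on the reverse strand of the 6,046 nt sequenced record and follows the usual pCS2+ layout. A simian cytomegalovirus IE94 enhancer/promoter is followed by an SP6 phage promoter, then the fusion open reading frame. Downstream of it, in the cassette's orientation, come a T7 promoter fragment, the SV40 polyadenylation signal and a T3 promoter. mNeonGreen is annotated at the downstream end of the reading frame, which implies that it is a C-terminal tag on Nanog. The Nanog portion is not annotated by name. The only hit in that region is a short fragment matched to human LBX2, most plausibly a homeodomain similarity call by the annotation tool rather than a separate insert.

The SP6 promoter allows in vitro transcription of sense Nanog-mNG mRNA, with the SV40 signal supplying polyadenylation sequences, which fits the stated purpose of RNA injection. The CMV IE94 promoter could in principle also drive expression directly from the DNA in vertebrate cells or embryos. The fluorescent tag lets Nanog protein localisation be followed in live embryos. The associated publication concerns probing condensate microenvironments.
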