Addgene plasmid #238296: Nanog-mNG
Purpose: For RNA injection of Nanog-mNG into Zebrafish
Depositing lab: Denes Hnisz. Depositing organization: Max Planck Institute for Molecular Genetics. Publication: Probing condensate microenvironments with a micropeptide killswitch. Zhang Y, Stoppelkamp I, Fernandez-Pernas P, Allram M, Charman M, Magalhaes AP, Piedavent-Salomon M, Sommer G, Sung YC, Meyer K, Grams N, Halko E, Dongre S, Meierhofer D, Malszycki M, Ilik IA, Aktas T, Kraushar ML, Vastenhouw N, Weitzman MD, Grebien F, Niskanen H, Hnisz D. Nature. 2025 Jun 4. doi: 10.1038/s41586-025-09141-5. PubMed 40468084.
Backbone
  Vector backbone: pCS2+
  Vector type: Zebrafish expression
Growth in bacteria
  Bacterial resistance: Ampicillin, 100 μg/mL
  Growth temperature: 37°C
  Growth strain: DH5alpha
  Copy number: High Copy
Gene/Insert
  Gene/Insert name: Nanog-mNG
  Species: D. rerio (zebrafish)
  Cloning method: Gibson Cloning
Terms and licenses: Academic/Nonprofit Terms; Industry Terms: Not Available to Industry
How to cite: Nanog-mNG was a gift from Denes Hnisz (Addgene plasmid # 238296 ; http://n2t.net/addgene:238296 ; RRID:Addgene_238296)
